>Addgene plasmid #242600 | pB-EFS-FastFUCCI-IRES-3xnls-mTagBFP2 (JDW 1515) | addgene full sequence | sequence record 495452 | Addgene NGS Result
CTAAATTGTAAGCGTTAATATTTTGTTAAAATTCGCGTTAAATTTTTGTTAAATCAGCTCATTTTTTAAC
CAATAGGCCGAAATCGGCAAAATCCCTTATAAATCAAAAGAATAGACCGAGATAGGGT
[37 nt withheld, positions 129-165]
AAAGAACGTGGACTCCAACGTCAAAGG
[49 nt withheld, positions 193-241]
T
[91 nt withheld, positions 243-333]
G
[124 nt withheld, positions 335-458]
CCCATTCGCCATTCAGGCTGCGCAACTGTTGGGAAGGGCGATCGGTGCGGGCCTCTTCGCTATTACGCCA
GCTGGCGAAAGGGGGATGTGCTGCAAGGCGATTAAGTTGGGTAACGCCAGGGTTTTCCCAGTCACGACGT
TGTAAAACGACGGCCAGTGAATTGTAATACGACTCACTATAGGGCGAATTGGGTACCTTAACCCTAGAAA
GATAGTCTGCGTAAAATTGACGCATGCATTCTTGAAATATTGCTCTCTCTTTCTAAATAGCGCGAATCCG
TCGCTGTGCATTTAGGACATCTCAGTCGCCGCTTGGAGCTCCCGTGAGGCGTGCTTGTCAATGCGGTAAG
TGTCACTGATTTTGAACTATAACGACCGCGTGAGTCAAAATGACGCATGATTATCTTTTACGTGACTTTT
AAGATTTAACTCATACGATAATTATATTGTTATTTCATGTTCTACTTACGTGATAACTTATTATATATAT
ATTTTCTTGTTATAGATATCGTCGACTTAATTAACATGATTACGCCAAGCTATCAACTTTGTATAGAAAA
GTTGCCGAAAAACGCGTGAATTCCCATGGAAGCTTAACATACGCTCTCCATCAAAACAAAACGAAACAAA
ACAAACTAGCAAAATAGGCTGTCCCCAGTGCAAGTGCAGGTGCCAGAACATTTCTCTATCGATTTAATTA
AGATATCACTAGTGGGCAGAGCGCACATCGCCCACAGTCCCCGAGAAGTTGGGGGGAGGGGTCGGCAATT
GAACCGGTGCCTAGAGAAGGTGGCGCGGGGTAAACTGGGAAAGTGATGTCGTGTACTGGCTCCGCCTTTT
TCCCGAGGGTGGGGGAGAACCGTATATAAGTGCAGTAGTCGCCGTGAACGTTCTTTTTCGCAACGGGTTT
GCCGCCAGAACACAGCAGCTGGTCTAGAGTCGACGGATCCGCTAGCGCGGCCGCGGTACCTTTTCTACTC
GAGCTAGGTCAAGTTTGTACAAAAAAGCAGGCTGGTCTGACTGGTACCTCGTGATTAATTAAGAATTGGG
ATCCATGGTGTCCGTGATCAAGCCCGAGATGAAGATGCGGTACTACATGGACGGCAGCGTGAACGGCCAC
GAGTTCACCATCGAGGGCGAGGGCACCGGCAGACCTTACGAGGGCCACCAGGAAATGACCCTGAGAGTCA
CCATGGCCGAGGGCGGACCCATGCCCTTCGCCTTCGACCTGGTGTCCCACGTGTTCTGCTACGGCCACCG
GGTGTTCACCAAGTACCCCGAGGAAATCCCCGACTACTTCAAGCAGGCCTTCCCCGAGGGCCTGAGCTGG
GAGCGGAGCCTGGAATTCGAGGATGGCGGCAGCGCCTCTGTGTCTGCCCACATCAGCCTGCGGGGCAACA
CCTTCTACCACAAGAGCAAGTTCACCGGCGTGAACTTCCCCGCCGACGGCCCCATCATGCAGAACCAGAG
CGTGGACTGGGAGCCCAGCACCGAGAAGATCACCGCCAGCGACGGCGTGCTGAAGGGCGACGTGACCATG
TACCTGAAGCTGGAAGGCGGCGGAAACCACAAGTGCCAGATGAAAACCACCTACAAGGCCGCCAAAGAAA
TCCTGGAAATGCCCGGCGACCACTACATCGGCCACCGGCTGGTGCGGAAAACCGAGGGCAACATCACCGA
GCAGGTGGAGGATGCCGTGGCCCACTACAGCATGCTGCCTAGCCTCGGCGGCTACCCTAGCCATTGGAGG
CCCCTGGAACCCTCTCCTGCCAGACCTGCCCTGAGAGCCCCTGCCTCCGCCACCTCCGGCAGCAGAAAGA
GAGCCAGACCTCCTGCCGCCCCTGGCAGAGATCAGGCCAGGCCCCCTGCCCGCAGACGGCTCCGGCTGTC
CGTGGATGAGGTGTCCAGCCCTAGCACCCCCGAGGCCCCCGATATCCCTGCCTGTCCCAGCCCTGGCCAG
AAAATCAAGAAGAGCACACCTGCCGCCGGACAGCCTCCTCACCTGACCAGCGCCCAGGACCAGGACACCA
TCGTCGACGAGGGCAGGGGCAGCCTGCTGACCTGCGGCGACGTGGAGGAGAACCCCGGCCCCAGATCCAT
GGTGTCCGTGATCAAGCCCGAGATGAAGATCAAGCTGTGCATGCGGGGAACCGTGAACGGCCACAACTTC
GTGATCGAGGGCGAGGGCAAGGGAAACCCCTACGAGGGCACCCAGATCCTGGACCTGAACGTGACCGAAG
GCGCCCCTCTGCCCTTCGCCTACGACATCCTGACCACCGTGTTCCAGTACGGCAACCGGGCCTTCACCAA
GTACCCCGCCGACATCCAGGACTACTTCAAGCAGACCTTCCCCGAGGGCTACCACTGGGAGCGGAGCATG
ACCTACGAGGACCAGGGCATCTGCACCGCCACCTCCAACATCAGCATGAGGGGCGACTGCTTTTTCTACG
ACATCAGATTCGACGGCACCAACTTCCCCCCCAACGGCCCCGTGATGCAGAAAAAGACCCTGAAGTGGGA
GCCCAGCACCGAGAAGATGTACGTGGAGGACGGCGTGCTGAAGGGCGACGTGAACATGCGGCTGCTGCTG
GAAGGCGGCGGACACTACAGATGCGACTTCAAGACCACCTACAAGGCCAAGAAAGAAGTGCGGCTGCCCG
ACGCCCACAAGATCGACCACCGGATCGAGATCCTGAAGCACGACAAGGACTACAACAAAGTGAAGCTGTA
CGAGAACGCCGTGGCCAGGTACAGCATGCTGCCCAGCCAGGCCAAGGGCTACCCCAGCCACTGGCGGCCT
CTGGAAATGAACCCCAGCATGAAGCAGAAGCAGGAAGAGATCAAAGAGAACATCAAGAACAGCAGCGTGC
CCAGGCGGACCCTGAAGATGATCCAGCCCAGCGCCAGCGGATCTCTGGTGGGCCGGGAGAATGAGCTGTC
TGCCGGCCTGAGCAAGCGGAAGCACCGGAACGACCACCTGACCAGCACCACCTCTAGCCCAGGCGTGATC
GTGCCCGAGAGCAGCGAGAACAAGAACCTGGGCGGCGTGACCCAAGAAAGCTTCGACCTGATGATCAAAG
AAAACCCCAGCAGCCAGTACTGGAAAGAGGTGGCCGAGAAGCGGCGGAAGGCCCTGTAGAGATCTGACTG
AGCGGCCGCCAGTCAACCCAGCTTTCTTGTACAAAGTGGCCCCCTCTCCCTCCCCCCCCCCTAACGTTAC
TGGCCGAAGCCGCTTGGAATAAGGCCGGTGTGCGTTTGTCTATATGTTATTTTCCACCATATTGCCGTCT
TTTGGCAATGTGAGGGCCCGGAAACCTGGCCCTGTCTTCTTGACGAGCATTCCTAGGGGTCTTTCCCCTC
TCGCCAAAGGAATGCAAGGTCTGTTGAATGTCGTGAAGGAAGCAGTTCCTCTGGAAGCTTCTTGAAGACA
AACAACGTCTGTAGCGACCCTTTGCAGGCAGCGGAACCCCCCACCTGGCGACAGGTGCCTCTGCGGCCAA
AAGCCACGTGTATAAGATACACCTGCAAAGGCGGCACAACCCCAGTGCCACGTTGTGAGTTGGATAGTTG
TGGAAAGAGTCAAATGGCTCTCCTCAAGCGTATTCAACAAGGGGCTGAAGGATGCCCAGAAGGTACCCCA
TTGTATGGGATCTGATCTGGGGCCTCGGTACACATGCTTTACATGTGTTTAGTCGAGGTTAAAAAAACGT
CTAGGCCCCCCGAACCACGGGGACGTGGTTTTCCTTTGAAAAACACGATGATAATATGGCCACAACCATG
GACTACAAAGACCATGACGGTGATTATAAAGATCATGACATCGACTACAAGGATGACGATGACAAAGGAT
CCACCGGTGAATTCCCGAAGAAGAAAAGAAAAGTAGGACCCAAGAAGAAACGCAAAGTCGGACCGAAGAA
GAAACGAAAAGTCAGATCTGGCGGTGCTGGTGGTATGGTGTCTAAGGGCGAAGAGCTGATTAAGGAGAAC
ATGCACATGAAGCTGTACATGGAGGGCACCGTGGACAACCATCACTTCAAGTGCACATCCGAGGGCGAAG
GCAAGCCCTACGAGGGCACCCAGACCATGAGAATCAAGGTGGTCGAGGGCGGCCCTCTCCCCTTCGCCTT
CGACATCCTGGCTACTAGCTTCCTCTACGGCAGCAAGACCTTCATCAACCACACCCAGGGCATCCCCGAC
TTCTTCAAGCAGTCCTTCCCTGAGGGCTTCACATGGGAGAGAGTCACCACATACGAAGACGGGGGCGTGC
TGACCGCTACCCAGGACACCAGCCTCCAGGACGGCTGCCTCATCTACAACGTCAAGATCAGAGGGGTGAA
CTTCACATCCAACGGCCCTGTGATGCAGAAGAAAACACTCGGCTGGGAGGCCTTCACCGAGACGCTGTAC
CCCGCTGACGGCGGCCTGGAAGGCAGAAACGACATGGCCCTGAAGCTCGTGGGCGGGAGCCATCTGATCG
CAAACGCCAAGACCACATATAGATCCAAGAAACCCGCTAAGAACCTCAAGATGCCTGGCGTCTACTATGT
GGACTACAGACTGGAAAGAATCAAGGAGGCCAACAACGAGACCTACGTCGAGCAGCACGAGGTGGCAGTG
GCCAGATACTGCGACCTCCCTAGCAAACTGGGGCACAAGCTCAATGCTAGCGGCTGATATCTATAATGAG
GCGCGCCGTCGACACGCGTTAATGATACGTAGATCCAGACATGATAAGATACATTGATGAGTTTGGACAA
ACCACAACTAGAATGCAGTGAAAAAAATGCTTTATTTGTGAAATTTGTGATGCTATTGCTTTATTTGTAA
CCATTATAAGCTGCAATAAACAAGTTAACAACATCTAGACATTCATTTTATGTTTCAGGTTCAGGGGGAG
GTGTGGGAGGTTTTTTCCAACTTTATTATACATAGTTGATAATTCACTGGCCGTCGTTTTACGGTACCAT
CGATGATGATAAGCTTGTTTAAACGTTAACGGATCCTTTGTTACTTTATAGAAGAAATTTTGAGTTTTTG
TTTTTTTTTAATAAATAAATAAACATAAATAAATTGTTTGTTGAATTTATTATTAGTATGTAAGTGTAAA
TATAATAAAACTTAATATCTATTCAAATTAATAAATAAACCTCGATATACAGACCGATAAAACACATGCG
TCAATTTTACGCATGATTATCTTTAACGTACGTCACAATATGATTATCTTTCTAGGGTTAAAGAGCTCCA
GCTTTTGTTCCCTTTAGTGAGGGTTAATTTCGAGCTTGGCGTAATCATGGTCATAGCTGTTTCCTGTGTG
AAATTGTTATCCGCTCACAATTCCACACAACATACGAGCCGGAAGCATAAAGTGTAAAGCCTGGGGTGCC
TAATGAGTGAGCTAACTCACATTAATTGCGTTGCGCTCACTGCCCGCTTTCCAGTCGGGAAACCTGTCGT
GCCAGCTGCATTAATGAATCGGCCAACGCGCGGGGAGAGGCGGTTTGCGTATTGGGCGCTCTTCCGCTTC
CTCGCTCACTGACTCGCTGCGCTCGGTCGTTCGGCTGCGGCGAGCGGTATCAGCTCACTCAAAGGCGGTA
ATACGGTTATCCACAGAATCAGGGGATAACGCAGGAAAGAACATGTGAGCAAAAGGCCAGCAAAAGGCCA
GGAACCGTAAAAAGGCCGCGTTGCTGGCGTTTTTCCATAGGCTCCGCCCCCCTGACGAGCATCACAAAAA
TCGACGCTCAAGTCAGAGGTGGCGAAACCCGACAGGACTATAAAGATACCAGGCGTTTCCCCCTGGAAGC
TCCCTCGTGCGCTCTCCTGTTCCGACCCTGCCGCTTACCGGATACCTGTCCGCCTTTCTCCCTTCGGGAA
GCGTGGCGCTTTCTCATAGCTCACGCTGTAGGTATCTCAGTTCGGTGTAGGTCGTTCGCTCCAAGCTGGG
CTGTGTGCACGAACCCCCCGTTCAGCCCGACCGCTGCGCCTTATCCGGTAACTATCGTCTTGAGTCCAAC
CCGGTAAGACACGACTTATCGCCACTGGCAGCAGCCACTGGTAACAGGATTAGCAGAGCGAGGTATGTAG
GCGGTGCTACAGAGTTCTTGAAGTGGTGGCCTAACTACGGCTACACTAGAAGAACAGTATTTGGTATCTG
CGCTCTGCTGAAGCCAGTTACCTTCGGAAAAAGAGTTGGTAGCTCTTGATCCGGCAAACAAACCACCGCT
GGTAGCGGTGGTTTTTTTGTTTGCAAGCAGCAGATTACGCGCAGAAAAAAAGGATCTCAAGAAGATCCTT
TGATCTTTTCTACGGGGTCTGACGCTCAGTGGAACGAAAACTCACGTTAAGGGATTTTGGTCATGAGATT
ATCAAAAAGGATCTTCACCTAGATCCTTTTAAATTAAAAATGAAGTTTTAAATCAATCTAAAGTATATAT
GAGTAAACTTGGTCTGACAGTTACCAATGCTTAATCAGTGAGGCACCTATCTCAGCGATCTGTCTATTTC
GTTCATCCATAGTTGCCTGACTCCCCGTCGTGTAGATAACTACGATACGGGAGGGCTTACCATCTGGCCC
CAGTGCTGCAATGATACCGCGAGACCCACGCTCACCGGCTCCAGATTTATCAGCAATAAACCAGCCAGCC
GGAAGGGCCGAGCGCAGAAGTGGTCCTGCAACTTTATCCGCCTCCATCCAGTCTATTAATTGTTGCCGGG
AAGCTAGAGTAAGTAGTTCGCCAGTTAATAGTTTGCGCAACGTTGTTGCCATTGCTACAGGCATCGTGGT
GTCACGCTCGTCGTTTGGTATGGCTTCATTCAGCTCCGGTTCCCAACGATCAAGGCGAGTTACATGATCC
CCCATGTTGTGCAAAAAAGCGGTTAGCTCCTTCGGTCCTCCGATCGTTGTCAGAAGTAAGTTGGCCGCAG
TGTTATCACTCATGGTTATGGCAGCACTGCATAATTCTCTTACTGTCATGCCATCCGTAAGATGCTTTTC
TGTGACTGGTGAGTACTCAACCAAGTCATTCTGAGAATAGTGTATGCGGCGACCGAGTTGCTCTTGCCCG
GCGTCAATACGGGATAATACCGCGCCACATAGCAGAACTTTAAAAGTGCTCATCATTGGAAAACGTTCTT
CGGGGCGAAAACTCTCAAGGATCTTACCGCTGTTGAGATCCAGTTCGATGTAACCCACTCGTGCACCCAA
CTGATCTTCAGCATCTTTTACTTTCACCAGCGTTTCTGGGTGAGCAAAAACAGGAAGGCAAAATGCCGCA
AAAAAGGGAATAAGGGCGACACGGAAATGTTGAATACTCATACTCTTCCTTTTTCAATATTATTGAAGCA
TTTATCAGGGTTATTGTCTCATGAGCGGATACATATTTGAATGTATTTAGAAAAATAAACAAATAGGGGT
TCCGCGCACATTTCCCCGAAAAGTGCCAC
Features (pLannotate 1.2.2; 26 found; start..end, strand, type, name):
     30..458     -  rep_origin     f1 ori (sequence partly withheld): f1 bacteriophage origin of replication; arrow indicates direction of (+) strand synthesis
    463..620     -  CDS            lacZα (fragment): LacZα fragment of β-galactosidase; lacZ fragment
    623..641     +  promoter       T7 promoter: promoter for bacteriophage T7 RNA polymerase
   1002..1022    +  protein_bind   attB4: mutant version of attB; core recombination site for the Gateway® BP reaction BP Clonase™
   1054..1145    +  misc_feature   pause site: RNA polymerase II transcriptional pause signal from the human α2 globin gene
   1172..1383    +  promoter       EF-1α core promoter: core promoter for human elongation factor EF-1α
   1448..1468    +  protein_bind   attB1: mutant version of attB; core recombination site for the Gateway® BP reaction BP Clonase™
   1513..2163    +  CDS            mKO2: mKO2 is a basic (constitutively fluorescent) orange fluorescent protein published in 2008, derived from Verrillofungia concinna. It has moderate acid sensitivity.
   2218..2490    +  CDS            Cdt1 (30-120): degron consisting of residues 30-120 of human Cdt1 (Zielke and Edgar, 2015)
   2563..3234    +  CDS            mAzamiGreen: mAzamiGreen is a basic (constitutively fluorescent) green fluorescent protein published in 2003, derived from Galaxea fascicularis. It has high acid sensitivity.
   3265..3594    +  CDS            Gem1 (1-110): degron consisting of residues 1-110 of human Geminin (Zielke and Edgar, 2015)
   3627..3647    -  protein_bind   attB2: mutant version of attB; core recombination site for the Gateway® BP reaction BP Clonase™
   3649..4235    +  misc_feature   IRES2: internal ribosome entry site (IRES) of the encephalomyocarditis virus (EMCV)
   4239..4303    +  CDS            3xFLAG (fragment): three tandem FLAG® epitope tags, followed by an enterokinase cleavage site
   4413..5123    +  CDS            mTagBFP2: mTagBFP2 is a basic (constitutively fluorescent) blue fluorescent protein published in 2011, derived from Entacmaea quadricolor. It is reported to be a very rapidly-maturing monomer with very low acid sensitivity.
   5180..5314    -  polyA_signal   SV40 poly(A) signal: SV40 polyadenylation signal
   5376..5396    -  protein_bind   attB3: mutant version of attB; core recombination site for the Gateway® BP reaction BP Clonase™
   5400..5420    +  CDS            lacZα (fragment): LacZα fragment of β-galactosidase; lacZ fragment
   5719..5737    -  promoter       T3 promoter: promoter for bacteriophage T3 RNA polymerase
   5782..5798    -  protein_bind   lac operator: The lac repressor binds to the lac operator to inhibit transcription in E. coli. This inhibition can be relieved by adding lactose or isopropyl-β-D-thiogalactopyranoside (IPTG). lac repressor encoded by lacI
   5806..5836    -  promoter       lac promoter: promoter for the E. coli lac operon
   5851..5872    -  protein_bind   CAP binding site: CAP binding activates transcription in the presence of cAMP. E. coli catabolite activator protein
   5885..5977    -  CDS            lacI (fragment): lac repressor; lacI; The lac repressor binds to the lac operator to inhibit transcription in E. coli. This inhibition can be relieved by adding lactose or isopropyl-β-D-thiogalactopyranoside (IPTG).
   6160..6748    -  rep_origin     ori: high-copy-number ColE1/pMB1/pBR322/pUC origin of replication
   6919..7779    -  CDS            AmpR: β-lactamase; bla; confers resistance to ampicillin, carbenicillin, and related antibiotics
   7780..7884    -  promoter       AmpR promoter: bla
