[The description below was written by a language model from this plasmid's Addgene catalogue record and pLannotate feature annotations shown in this document.]
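Description:
pB-EFS-FastFUCCI-IRES-3xnls-mTagBFP2 (JDW 1515) is a 7.9 kb mammalian expression plasmid built on the pB-DEST PiggyBac destination backbone by multisite Gateway recombination. The attB4, attB1, attB2 and attB3 scars mark the junctions of the promoter, middle and 3' entry modules. It is propagated in E. coli through a high-copy ColE1/pUC origin with ampicillin selection (AmpR), and it retains pBluescript-type remnants: an f1 origin, lacZα fragments, lac promoter/operator and flanking T7 and T3 promoters. The catalogue entry calls it a PiggyBac vector, which implies transposase-mediated genomic integration of the cassette. However, the automated annotation does not label the transposon terminal repeats, so their positions cannot be confirmed from the table. No mammalian drug-selection marker is annotated.

The payload is a single transcription unit. An RNA polymerase II pause site from human α2 globin sits upstream of the EF-1α core (EFS) promoter, presumably to limit read-through from upstream sequences. The promoter drives the FastFUCCI cell-cycle reporter: orange mKO2 fused to the human Cdt1(30-120) degron, linked by a T2A peptide (per the insert name) to green mAzamiGreen fused to the human Geminin(1-110) degron. Because the two degrons are destroyed in reciprocal cell-cycle phases, orange signal accumulates in G1 and green signal in S/G2/M. An EMCV IRES then allows cap-independent translation of nuclear-localised 3xnls-mTagBFP2 from the same mRNA, giving a constitutive blue nuclear marker of expressing cells. A partial 3xFLAG match is annotated just upstream of mTagBFP2. An SV40 poly(A) signal is annotated downstream, though on the reverse strand. The construct is intended for live imaging of cell-cycle state.
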