Addgene plasmid #242600: pB-EFS-FastFUCCI-IRES-3xnls-mTagBFP2 (JDW 1515)
Purpose: A PiggyBac expression vector containing the core promoter from human EF1a driving FastFUCCI to label cell cycle state followed by an IRES-3xnls-mTagBFP2.
Depositing lab: Joshua Wythe. Depositing organization: University of Virginia. Publication: MultiSite Assembly of Gateway Induced Clones (MAGIC): a flexible cloning toolbox for use in vertebrate model systems. Gillespie WB 3rd, Zhang Y, Ruiz OE, Cerda J 3rd, Ortiz-Guzman J, Sherman M, Turner WD, Largoza G, Mosser LE, Fujimoto E, Chien CB, Kwan KM, Arenkiel BR, Devine WP, Wythe JD. Development. 2025 Nov 15;152(22):dev204308. doi: 10.1242/dev.204308. Epub 2025 Nov 13. PubMed 41230856.
Backbone
  Vector backbone: pB-DEST
  Vector type: Mammalian Expression
Growth in bacteria
  Bacterial resistance: Ampicillin, 100 μg/mL
  Growth temperature: 37°C
  Growth strain: DH5alpha
  Copy number: High Copy
Gene/Insert
  Gene/Insert name: mKO2-hCDT1(30-120) T2A mAG-hGEM(1-110)
  Species: Synthetic
  Promoter: human EF1a
  Cloning method: Gateway Cloning
Terms and licenses: Academic/Nonprofit Terms; Industry Terms: Not Available to Industry
Depositor comments: Please visit https://doi.org/10.1101/2024.07.13.603267 for bioRxiv preprint.
How to cite: pB-EFS-FastFUCCI-IRES-3xnls-mTagBFP2 (JDW 1515) was a gift from Joshua Wythe (Addgene plasmid # 242600 ; http://n2t.net/addgene:242600 ; RRID:Addgene_242600)
